>Addgene plasmid #194982 | pSico-shTsg101 | addgene full sequence | sequence record 386020 | Addgene NGS Result
CAATTATTGTCTGGTATAGTGCAGCAGCAGAACAATTTGCTGAGGGCTATTGAGGCGCAACAGCATCTGT
TGCAACTCACAGTCTGGGGCATCAAGCAGCTCCAGGCAAGAATCCTGGCTGTGGAAAGATACCTAAAGGA
TCAACAGCTCCTGGGGATTTGGGGTTGCTCTGGAAAACTCATTTGCACCACTGCTGTGCCTTGGAATGCT
AGTTGGAGTAATAAATCTCTGGAACAGATTTGGAATCACACGACCTGGATGGAGTGGGACAGAGAAATTA
ACAATTACACAAGCTTAATACACTCCTTAATTGAAGAATCGCAAAACCAGCAAGAAAAGAATGAACAAGA
ATTATTGGAATTAGATAAATGGGCAAGTTTGTGGAATTGGTTTAACATAACAAATTGGCTGTGGTATATA
AAATTATTCATAATGATAGTAGGAGGCTTGGTAGGTTTAAGAATAGTTTTTGCTGTACTTTCTATAGTGA
ATAGAGTTAGGCAGGGATATTCACCATTATCGTTTCAGACCCACCTCCCAACCCCGAGGGGACCCGACAG
GCCCGAAGGAATAGAAGAAGAAGGTGGAGAGAGAGACAGAGACAGATCCATTCGATTAGTGAACGGATCG
GCACTGCGTGCGCCAATTCTGCAGACAAATGGCAGTATTCATCCACAATTTTAAAAGAAAAGGGGGGATT
GGGGGGTACAGTGCAGGGGAAAGAATAGTAGACATAATAGCAACAGACATACAAACTAAAGAATTACAAA
AACAAATTACAAAAATTCAAAATTTTCGGGTTTATTACAGGGACAGCAGAGATCCAGTTTGGTTAGTACC
GGGCCCGCTCTAGAGATCCGACGCGCCATCTCTAGGCCCGCGCCGGCCCCCTCGCACAGACTTGTGGGAG
AAGCTCGGCTACTCCCCTGCCCCGGTTAATTTGCATATAATATTTCCTAGTAACTATAGAGGCTTAATGT
GCGATAAAAGACAGATAATCTGTTCTTTTTAATACTAGCTACATTTTACATGATAGGCTTGGATTTCTAT
AAGAGATACAAATACTAAATTATTATTTTAAAAAACAGCACAAAAGGAAACTCACCCTAACTGTAAAGTA
ATTATAACTTCGTATAGTATAAATTATACGAAGTTATAAGCCTTGGTTTTTTGAATTCCGTATTACCGCC
ATGCATTAGTTATTAATAGTAATCAATTACGGGGTCATTAGTTCATAGCCCATATATGGAGTTCCGCGTT
ACATAACTTACGGTAAATGGCCCGCCTGGCTGACCGCCCAACGACCCCCGCCCATTGACGTCAATAATGA
CGTATGTTCCCATAGTAACGCCAATAGGGACTTTCCATTGACGTCAATGGGTGGAGTATTTACGGTAAAC
TGCCCACTTGGCAGTACATCAAGTGTATCATATGCCAAGTACGCCCCCTATTGACGTCAATGACGGTAAA
TGGCCCGCCTGGCATTATGCCCAGTACATGACCTTATGGGACTTTCCTACTTGGCAGTACATCTACGTAT
TAGTCATCGCTATTACCATGGTGATGCGGTTTTGGCAGTACATCAATGGGCGTGGATAGCGGTTTGACTC
ACGGGGATTTCCAAGTCTCCACCCCATTGACGTCAATGGGAGTTTGTTTTGGCACCAAAATCAACGGGAC
TTTCCAAAATGTCGTAACAACTCCGCCCCATTGACGCAAATGGGCGGTAGGCGTGTACGGTGGGAGGTCT
ATATAAGCAGAGCTGGTTTAGTGAACCGTCAGATCCGCTAGCGCTACCGGTCGCCACCATGGTGAGCAAG
GGCGAGGAGCTGTTCACCGGGGTGGTGCCCATCCTGGTCGAGCTGGACGGCGACGTAAACGGCCACAAGT
TCAGCGTGTCCGGCGAGGGCGAGGGCGATGCCACCTACGGCAAGCTGACCCTGAAGTTCATCTGCACCAC
CGGCAAGCTGCCCGTGCCCTGGCCCACCCTCGTGACCACCCTGACCTACGGCGTGCAGTGCTTCAGCCGC
TACCCCGACCACATGAAGCAGCACGACTTCTTCAAGTCCGCCATGCCCGAAGGCTACGTCCAGGAGCGCA
CCATCTTCTTCAAGGACGACGGCAACTACAAGACCCGCGCCGAGGTGAAGTTCGAGGGCGACACCCTGGT
GAACCGCATCGAGCTGAAGGGCATCGACTTCAAGGAGGACGGCAACATCCTGGGGCACAAGCTGGAGTAC
AACTACAACAGCCACAACGTCTATATCATGGCCGACAAGCAGAAGAACGGCATCAAGGTGAACTTCAAGA
TCCGCCACAACATCGAGGACGGCAGCGTGCAGCTCGCCGACCACTACCAGCAGAACACCCCCATCGGCGA
CGGCCCCGTGCTGCTGCCCGACAACCACTACCTGAGCACCCAGTCCGCCCTGAGCAAAGACCCCAACGAG
AAGCGCGATCACATGGTCCTGCTGGAGTTCGTGACCGCCGCCGGGATCACTCTCGGCATGGACGAGCTGT
ACAAGTAGCGGCCGCATAACTTCGTATAGTATAAATTATACGAAGTTATAAGCCTTGTTTGCTATTGAAG
ACACTATCTTTCTCGAGAAAGATAGTGTCTTCAATAGCTTTTTTCTCGAGGTCGACGGTATCGATAAGCT
CGCTTCACGAGATCATGTTTAAGGGTTCCGGTTCCACTAGGTACAATTCGATATCAAGCTTATCGATAAT
CAACCTCTGGATTACAAAATTTGTGAAAGATTGACTGGTATTCTTAACTATGTTGCTCCTTTTACGCTAT
GTGGATACGCTGCTTTAATGCCTTTGTATCATGCTATTGCTTCCCGTATGGCTTTCATTTTCTCCTCCTT
GTATAAATCCTGGTTGCTGTCTCTTTATGAGGAGTTGTGGCCCGTTGTCAGGCAACGTGGCGTGGTGTGC
ACTGTGTTTGCTGACGCAACCCCCACTGGTTGGGGCATTGCCACCACCTGTCAGCTCCTTTCCGGGACTT
TCGCTTTCCCCCTCCCTATTGCCACGGCGGAACTCATCGCCGCCTGCCTTGCCCGCTGCTGGACAGGGGC
TCGGCTGTTGGGCACTGACAATTCCGTGGTGTTGTCGGGGAAATCATCGTCCTTTCCTTGGCTGCTCGCC
TGTGTTGCCACCTGGATTCTGCGCGGGACGTCCTTCTGCTACGTCCCTTCGGCCCTCAATCCAGCGGACC
TTCCTTCCCGCGGCCTGCTGCCGGCTCTGCGGCCTCTTCCGCGTCTTCGCCTTCGCCCTCAGACGAGTCG
GATCTCCCTTTGGGCCGCCTCCCCGCATCGATACCGTCGACCTCGATCGAGACCTAGAAAAACATGGAGC
AATCACAAGTAGCAATACAGCAGCTACCAATGCTGATTGTGCCTGGCTAGAAGCACAAGAGGAGGAGGAG
GTGGGTTTTCCAGTCACACCTCAGGTACCTTTAAGACCAATGACTTACAAGGCAGCTGTAGATCTTAGCC
ACTTTTTAAAAGAAAAGGGGGGACTGGAAGGGCTAATTCACTCCCAACGAAGACAAGATATCCTTGATCT
GTGGATCTACCACACACAAGGCTACTTCCCTGATTGGCAGAACTACACACCAGGGCCAGGGATCAGATAT
CCACTGACCTTTGGATGGTGCTACAAGCTAGTACCAGTTGAGCAAGAGAAGGTAGAAGAAGCCAATGAAG
GAGAGAACACCCGCTTGTTACACCCTGTGAGCCTGCATGGGATGGATGACCCGGAGAGAGAAGTATTAGA
GTGGAGGTTTGACAGCCGCCTAGCATTTCATCACATGGCCCGAGAGCTGCATCCGGACTGTACTGGGTCT
CTCTGGTTAGACCAGATCTGAGCCTGGGAGCTCTCTGGCTAACTAGGGAACCCACTGCTTAAGCCTCAAT
AAAGCTTGCCTTGAGTGCTTCAAGTAGTGTGTGCCCGTCTGTTGTGTGACTCTGGTAACTAGAGATCCCT
CAGACCCTTTTAGTCAGTGTGGAAAATCTCTAGCAGCATGTGAGCAAAAGGCCAGCAAAAGGCCAGGAAC
CGTAAAAAGGCCGCGTTGCTGGCGTTTTTCCATAGGCTCCGCCCCCCTGACGAGCATCACAAAAATCGAC
GCTCAAGTCAGAGGTGGCGAAACCCGACAGGACTATAAAGATACCAGGCGTTTCCCCCTGGAAGCTCCCT
CGTGCGCTCTCCTGTTCCGACCCTGCCGCTTACCGGATACCTGTCCGCCTTTCTCCCTTCGGGAAGCGTG
GCGCTTTCTCATAGCTCACGCTGTAGGTATCTCAGTTCGGTGTAGGTCGTTCGCTCCAAGCTGGGCTGTG
TGCACGAACCCCCCGTTCAGCCCGACCGCTGCGCCTTATCCGGTAACTATCGTCTTGAGTCCAACCCGGT
AAGACACGACTTATCGCCACTGGCAGCAGCCACTGGTAACAGGATTAGCAGAGCGAGGTATGTAGGCGGT
GCTACAGAGTTCTTGAAGTGGTGGCCTAACTACGGCTACACTAGAAGAACAGTATTTGGTATCTGCGCTC
TGCTGAAGCCAGTTACCTTCGGAAAAAGAGTTGGTAGCTCTTGATCCGGCAAACAAACCACCGCTGGTAG
CGGTGGTTTTTTTGTTTGCAAGCAGCAGATTACGCGCAGAAAAAAAGGATCTCAAGAAGATCCTTTGATC
TTTTCTACGGGGTCTGACGCTCAGTGGAACGAAAACTCACGTTAAGGGATTTTGGTCATGAGATTATCAA
AAAGGATCTTCACCTAGATCCTTTTAAATTAAAAATGAAGTTTTAAATCAATCTAAAGTATATATGAGTA
AACTTGGTCTGACAGTTACCAATGCTTAATCAGTGAGGCACCTATCTCAGCGATCTGTCTATTTCGTTCA
TCCATAGTTGCCTGACTCCCCGTCGTGTAGATAACTACGATACGGGAGGGCTTACCATCTGGCCCCAGTG
CTGCAATGATACCGCGAGACCCACGCTCACCGGCTCCAGATTTATCAGCAATAAACCAGCCAGCCGGAAG
GGCCGAGCGCAGAAGTGGTCCTGCAACTTTATCCGCCTCCATCCAGTCTATTAATTGTTGCCGGGAAGCT
AGAGTAAGTAGTTCGCCAGTTAATAGTTTGCGCAACGTTGTTGCCATTGCTACAGGCATCGTGGTGTCAC
GCTCGTCGTTTGGTATGGCTTCATTCAGCTCCGGTTCCCAACGATCAAGGCGAGTTACATGATCCCCCAT
GTTGTGCAAAAAAGCGGTTAGCTCCTTCGGTCCTCCGATCGTTGTCAGAAGTAAGTTGGCCGCAGTGTTA
TCACTCATGGTTATGGCAGCACTGCATAATTCTCTTACTGTCATGCCATCCGTAAGATGCTTTTCTGTGA
CTGGTGAGTACTCAACCAAGTCATTCTGAGAATAGTGTATGCGGCGACCGAGTTGCTCTTGCCCGGCGTC
AATACGGGATAATACCGCGCCACATAGCAGAACTTTAAAAGTGCTCATCATTGGAAAACGTTCTTCGGGG
CGAAAACTCTCAAGGATCTTACCGCTGTTGAGATCCAGTTCGATGTAACCCACTCGTGCACCCAACTGAT
CTTCAGCATCTTTTACTTTCACCAGCGTTTCTGGGTGAGCAAAAACAGGAAGGCAAAATGCCGCAAAAAA
GGGAATAAGGGCGACACGGAAATGTTGAATACTCATACTCTTCCTTTTTCAATATTATTGAAGCATTTAT
CAGGGTTATTGTCTCATGAGCGGATACATATTTGAATGTATTTAGAAAAATAAACAAATAGGGGTTCCGC
GCACATTTCCCCGAAAAGTGCCACCTGACGTCGACGGATCGGGAGATCTCCCGATCCCCTATGGTGCACT
CTCAGTACAATCTGCTCTGATGCCGCATAGTTAAGCCAGTATCTGCTCCCTGCTTGTGTGTTGGAGGTCG
CTGAGTAGTGCGCGAGCAAAATTTAAGCTACAACAAGGCAAGGCTTGACCGACAATTGCATGAAGAATCT
GCTTAGGGTTAGGCGTTTTGCGCTGCTTCGCGATGTACGGGCCAGATATACGCGTTGACATTGATTATTG
ACTAGTTATTAATAGTAATCAATTACGGGGTCATTAGTTCATAGCCCATATATGGAGTTCCGCGTTACAT
AACTTACGGTAAATGGCCCGCCTGGCTGACCGCCCAACGACCCCCGCCCATTGACGTCAATAATGACGTA
TGTTCCCATAGTAACGCCAATAGGGACTTTCCATTGACGTCAATGGGTGGAGTATTTACGGTAAACTGCC
CACTTGGCAGTACATCAAGTGTATCATATGCCAAGTACGCCCCCTATTGACGTCAATGACGGTAAATGGC
CCGCCTGGCATTATGCCCAGTACATGACCTTATGGGACTTTCCTACTTGGCAGTACATCTACGTATTAGT
CATCGCTATTACCATGGTGATGCGGTTTTGGCAGTACATCAATGGGCGTGGATAGCGGTTTGACTCACGG
GGATTTCCAAGTCTCCACCCCATTGACGTCAATGGGAGTTTGTTTTGGCACCAAAATCAACGGGACTTTC
CAAAATGTCGTAACAACTCCGCCCCATTGACGCAAATGGGCGGTAGGCGTGTACGGTGGGAGGTCTATAT
AAGCAGCGCGTTTTGCCTGTACTGGGTCTCTCTGGTTAGACCAGATCTGAGCCTGGGAGCTCTCTGGCTA
ACTAGGGAACCCACTGCTTAAGCCTCAATAAAGCTTGCCTTGAGTGCTTCAAGTAGTGTGTGCCCGTCTG
TTGTGTGACTCTGGTAACTAGAGATCCCTCAGACCCTTTTAGTCAGTGTGGAAAATCTCTAGCAGTGGCG
CCCGAACAGGGACTTGAAAGCGAAAGGGAAACCAGAGGAGCTCTCTCGACGCAGGACTCGGCTTGCTGAA
GCGCGCACGGCAAGAGGCGAGGGGCGGCGACTGGTGAGTACGCCAAAAATTTTGACTAGCGGAGGCTAGA
AGGAGAGAGATGGGTGCGAGAGCGTCAGTATTAAGCGGGGGAGAATTAGATCGCGATGGGAAAAAATTCG
GTTAAGGCCAGGGGGAAAGAAAAAATATAAATTAAAACATATAGTATGGGCAAGCAGGGAGCTAGAACGA
TTCGCAGTTAATCCTGGCCTGTTAGAAACATCAGAAGGCTGTAGACAAATACTGGGACAGCTACAACCAT
CCCTTCAGACAGGATCAGAAGAACTTAGATCATTATATAATACAGTAGCAACCCTCTATTGTGTGCATCA
AAGGATAGAGATAAAAGACACCAAGGAAGCTTTAGACAAGATAGAGGAAGAGCAAAACAAAAGTAAGACC
ACCGCACAGCAAGCGGCCGGCCGCTGATCTTCAGACCTGGAGGAGGAGATATGAGGGACAATTGGAGAAG
TGAATTATATAAATATAAAGTAGTAAAAATTGAACCATTAGGAGTAGCACCCACCAAGGCAAAGAGAAGA
GTGGTGCAGAGAGAAAAAAGAGCAGTGGGAATAGGAGCTTTGTTCCTTGGGTTCTTGGGAGCAGCAGGAA
GCACTATGGGCGCAGCGTCAATGACGCTGACGGTACAGGCCAGA
Features (pLannotate 1.2.2; 24 found; start..end, strand, type, name):
    529..629     +  CDS            Rev (fragment): human immunodeficiency virus 1 (HIV-1) Rev protein; rev; enhances nuclear export of unspliced and incompletely spliced viral mRNAs
    679..796     +  misc_feature   cPPT/CTS: central polypurine tract and central termination sequence of HIV-1
    855..1123    +  promoter       U6 promoter (fragment): RNA polymerase III promoter for mouse U6 snRNA (Das et al., 1988)
   1124..1157    +  protein_bind   loxP511: Cre-mediated recombination occurs in the 8-bp core sequence (GTATACAT). loxP511 sites are compatible with each other, but incompatible with wild-type loxP sites. Cre recombinase
   1257..1560    +  enhancer       CMV enhancer: human cytomegalovirus immediate early enhancer
   1561..1764    +  promoter       CMV promoter: human cytomegalovirus (CMV) immediate early promoter
   1809..2525    +  CDS            EGFP: EGFP is a basic (constitutively fluorescent) green fluorescent protein published in 1996, derived from Aequorea victoria. It is reported to be a rapidly-maturing weak dimer with moderate acid sensitivity.
   2536..2569    +  protein_bind   loxP511: Cre-mediated recombination occurs in the 8-bp core sequence (GTATACAT). loxP511 sites are compatible with each other, but incompatible with wild-type loxP sites. Cre recombinase
   2635..2660    -  misc_feature   MCS (fragment): pBluescript multiple cloning site
   2705..2728    +  misc_feature   MCS (fragment): pBluescript multiple cloning site
   2728..3316    +  misc_feature   WPRE: woodchuck hepatitis virus posttranscriptional regulatory element
   3317..3336    +  misc_feature   MCS (fragment): pBluescript multiple cloning site
   3338..3838    +  CDS            nef (fragment): NEF_HV1LA - Experimental evidence at protein level: Swiss-Prot protein existence level 1. Extracellular Nef protein targets CD4(+) T-lymphocytes for apoptosis by interacting with CXCR4 surface receptors. From Human immunodeficiency virus type 1 group M subtype B (isolate Lai) (HIV-1).
   3845..4025    +  LTR            5' LTR (truncated): truncated 5' long terminal repeat (LTR) from HIV-1
   4087..4675    -  rep_origin     ori: high-copy-number ColE1/pMB1/pBR322/pUC origin of replication
   4846..5706    -  CDS            AmpR: β-lactamase; bla; confers resistance to ampicillin, carbenicillin, and related antibiotics
   5707..5811    -  promoter       AmpR promoter: bla
   5870..5922    -  misc_feature   bom (fragment): basis of mobility region from pBR322
   6077..6456    +  enhancer       CMV enhancer: human cytomegalovirus immediate early enhancer
   6457..6656    +  promoter       CMV promoter: human cytomegalovirus (CMV) immediate early promoter
   6674..6854    +  LTR            5' LTR (truncated): truncated 5' long terminal repeat (LTR) from HIV-1
   6901..7026    +  misc_feature   HIV-1 Ψ: packaging signal of human immunodeficiency virus type 1
   7010..7348    +  CDS            HIV-1 gag (fragment): gag protein from human immunodeficiency virus 1; gag
   7523..152     +  misc_feature   RRE (across the origin): The Rev response element (RRE) of HIV-1 allows for Rev-dependent mRNA export from the nucleus to the cytoplasm.
