[The description below was written by a language model from this plasmid's Addgene catalogue record and pLannotate feature annotations shown in this document.]
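Description:
pSico-shTsg101 is a derivative of the pSico backbone carrying a short hairpin RNA directed against mouse Tsg101, intended for conditional, Cre-dependent knockdown of TSG101. Although the catalogue lists the vector type as bacterial expression, the feature table shows the architecture of an HIV-1-based lentiviral transfer vector. A CMV enhancer/promoter is fused to a truncated 5' LTR and followed by the Ψ packaging signal, a gag fragment, the Rev response element and the cPPT/CTS. A WPRE and a second truncated LTR element sit at the 3' end. The plasmid is propagated in E. coli through a high-copy ColE1/pUC-type origin and selected with ampicillin via the β-lactamase gene.

The conditional element is built around a mouse U6 RNA polymerase III promoter that is interrupted by a cassette flanked by two loxP511 sites. Between these sites lies a CMV enhancer/promoter driving EGFP. In the unrecombined state cells that carry the construct should be marked by green fluorescence, while the intervening cassette separates the U6 promoter from the downstream region. The hairpin is not annotated in the table, but the pSico design places it just after the second lox site, near the multiple-cloning-site fragments. Cre recombinase excises the CMV-EGFP cassette between the compatible loxP511 sites. This removes the reporter and brings the U6 promoter next to the shRNA so that transcription of the Tsg101 hairpin begins.

This arrangement allows knockdown to be restricted to Cre-expressing cells or to a chosen time point, with loss of EGFP accompanying activation. The exact cloning sites used for the hairpin are not recorded.
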