Addgene plasmid #194982: pSico-shTsg101
Purpose: conditional knock down TSG101
Depositing lab: Angelique Bordey. Depositing organization: Yale University.
Backbone
  Vector backbone: pSico
  Vector type: Bacterial Expression
Growth in bacteria
  Bacterial resistance: Ampicillin, 100 μg/mL
  Growth temperature: 37°C
  Growth strain: DH5alpha
  Copy number: High Copy
Gene/Insert
  Gene/Insert name: shTsg101
  gRNA/shRNA sequence: GCTATTGAAGACACTATCTTT
  Species: M. musculus (mouse)
  Cloning method: Restriction Enzyme; 5′ cloning site Unknown (unknown if destroyed)
Terms and licenses: Academic/Nonprofit Terms; Industry Terms: Not Available to Industry
How to cite: pSico-shTsg101 was a gift from Angelique Bordey (Addgene plasmid # 194982 ; http://n2t.net/addgene:194982 ; RRID:Addgene_194982)
